>Addgene plasmid #176948 | CFAP410_pcDNA6.2/EmGFP-Bsd | addgene full sequence | sequence record 349420 | Addgene NGS Result
GACATTGATTATTGACTAGTTATTAATAGTAATCAATTACGGGGTCATTAGTTCATAGCCCATATATGGA
GTTCCGCGTTACATAACTTACGGTAAATGGCCCGCCTGGCTGACCGCCCAACGACCCCCGCCCATTGACG
TCAATAATGACGTATGTTCCCATAGTAACGCCAATAGGGACTTTCCATTGACGTCAATGGGTGGAGTATT
TACGGTAAACTGCCCACTTGGCAGTACATCAAGTGTATCATATGCCAAGTACGCCCCCTATTGACGTCAA
TGACGGTAAATGGCCCGCCTGGCATTATGCCCAGTACATGACCTTATGGGACTTTCCTACTTGGCAGTAC
ATCTACGTATTAGTCATCGCTATTACCATGGTGATGCGGTTTTGGCAGTACATCAATGGGCGTGGATAGC
GGTTTGACTCACGGGGATTTCCAAGTCTCCACCCCATTGACGTCAATGGGAGTTTGTTTTGGCACCAAAA
TCAACGGGACTTTCCAAAATGTCGTAACAACTCCGCCCCATTGACGCAAATGGGCGGTAGGCGTGTACGG
TGGGAGGTCTATATAAGCAGAGCTCTCTGGCTAACTAGAGAACCCACTGCTTACTGGCTTATCGAAATTA
ATACGACTCACTATAGGGAGACCCAAGCTGGCTAGTTAAGCTATCAACAAGTTTGTACAAAAAAGCAGGC
ACCATGAAGCTGACGCGGAAGATGGTTCTGACCCGGGCCAAGGCCTCGGAGCTGCACAGCGTGCGCAAGC
TCAACTGCTGGGGCAGCCGCCTCACAGATATCTCCATTTGCCAGGAGATGCCCAGCCTGGAGGTGATCAC
GCTCAGTGTCAACAGCATCTCCACCCTGGAGCCTGTGAGCCGGTGCCAGCGCCTGAGTGAGCTGTACCTG
CGGAGGAACCGCATCCCCAGCCTGGCTGAGCTCTTCTACCTGAAGGGGCTGCCGCGTCTGCGGGTGCTGT
GGCTGGCCGAGAACCCGTGCTGCGGCACCAGCCCCCACCGCTACCGCATGACCGTGCTGCGCACCCTGCC
GCGCCTACAGAAGCTGGACAACCAGGCTGTGACGGAGGAGGAGCTGTCCCGTGCACTGAGTGAGGGAGAG
GAGATCACTGCGGCCCCAGAGAGAGAGGGCACAGGCCACGGCGGCCCCAAGCTATGCTGCACACTGAGCT
CCCTCAGCTCCGCTGCTGAGACTGGCCGGGACCCGCTGGACAGCGAGGAGGAGGCAACCGGCGCCCAGGA
TGAACGTGGCCTGAAGCCGCCTTCCCGGGGCCAGTTTCCTTCCCTCTCAGCCAGGGATGCCTCGAGCAGC
CACAGGGGCAGGGTGAGTGGCGGGCCGCTAGGGGCCGCGGCTGCCTCTGCCCACTGCACCCACTGCACAG
AAACCGTGGGGAGGGAGCATGGAGCCTCACAGGGCCCCGTGGGGAGGGAGCATGGAGCCTCACAGGGCCT
TGAAGAGCTGTGCCCCAGGGGGAGCTGCGTGTGCGGGTCTGTGAATGCGCACACACGTGTAACACGTGCC
CCGCACGGAGCCGTCCTGGCCCCTCAGCCTCTCCTGCTGTCCTGGTCTGTGGAATGTGGGCCCGGGCCCT
GCTGGGCTGAGGGCAACAGGAGTCACGTGGAAGAGGTGCCACACACGCGTCCACAGGCGGGGCTCCTCTG
CTCAGATTCTCCGAGTGTGCCGAACGTCCTGACTGCCATCCTGCTGCTGCTGCGGGAGCTGGATGCAGAG
GGGCTGGAGGCCGTGCAGCAGACTGTGGGCAGCCGGCTGCAGGCCCTGCGTGGGGAAGAGGTGCAGGAGC
ACGCCGAGTAGAACCCAGCTTTCTTGTACAAAGTGGTTGATCTAGAGGGCCCGCGGTTCGAAGGTAAGCC
TATCCCTAACCCTCTCCTCGGTCTCGATTCTACGCGTACCGGTTAGTAATGAGTTTAAACGGGGGAGGCT
AACTGAAACACGGAAGGAGACAATACCGGAAGGAACCCGCGCTATGACGGCAATAAAAAGACAGAATAAA
ACGCACGGGTGTTGGGTCGTTTGTTCATAAACGCGGGGTTCGGTCCCAGGGCTGGCACTCTGTCGATACC
CCACCGAGACCCCATTGGGGCCAATACGCCCGCGTTTCTTCCTTTTCCCCACCCCACCCCCCAAGTTCGG
GTGAAGGCCCAGGGCTCGCAGCCAACGTCGGGGCGGCAGGCCCTGCCATAGCAGATCTGCGCAGCTGGGG
CTCTAGGGGGTATCCCC
[124 nt withheld, positions 2258-2381]
C
[91 nt withheld, positions 2383-2473]
A
[49 nt withheld, positions 2475-2523]
CCTTTGACGTTGGAGTCCACGTTCTTT
[37 nt withheld, positions 2551-2587]
ACCCTATCTCGGTCTATTCTTTTGATTTATAAGGGATTTTGCCGATTTCGGCCTATTGGTTAAAAAATGA
GCTGATTTAACAAAAATTTAACGCGAATTATCCTCGAGCTACCGGGTAGGGGAGGCGCTTTTCCCAAGGC
AGTCTGGAGCATGCGCTTTAGCAGCCCCGCTGGGCACTTGGCGCTACACAAGTGGCCTCTGGCCTCGCAC
ACATTCCACATCCACCGGTAGGCGCCAACCGGCTCCGTTCTTTGGTGGCCCCTTCGCGCCACCTTCTACT
CCTCCCCTAGTCAGGAAGTTCCCCCCCGCCCCGCAGCTCGCGTCGTGCAGGACGTGACAAATGGAAGTAG
CACGTCTCACTAGTCTCGTGCAGATGGACAGCACCGCTGAGCAATGGAAGCGGGTAGGCCTTTGGGGCAG
CGGCCAATAGCAGCTTTGCTCCTTCGCTTTCTGGGCTCAGAGGCTGGGAAGGGGTGGGTCCGGGGGCGGG
CTCAGGGGCGGCTCAGGGGCGGGGCGGGCGCCCGAAGGTCCTCCGGAGGCCCGGCATTCTGCACGCTTCA
AAAGCGCACGTCTGCCGCGCTGTTCTCCTCTTCCTCATCTCCGGGCCTTTCGACTCTAGACACGTGTTGA
CAATTAATCATCGGCATAGTATATCGGCATAGTATAATACGACAAGGTGAGGAACTAAACCATGGTGAGC
AAGGGCGAGGAGCTGTTCACCGGGGTGGTGCCCATCCTGGTCGAGCTGGACGGCGACGTAAACGGCCACA
AGTTCAGCGTGTCCGGCGAGGGCGAGGGCGATGCCACCTACGGCAAGCTGACCCTGAAGTTCATCTGCAC
CACCGGCAAGCTGCCCGTGCCCTGGCCCACCCTCGTGACCACCTTCACCTACGGCGTGCAGTGCTTCGCC
CGCTACCCCGACCACATGAAGCAGCACGACTTCTTCAAGTCCGCCATGCCCGAAGGCTACGTCCAGGAGC
GCACCATCTTCTTCAAGGACGACGGCAACTACAAGACCCGCGCCGAGGTGAAGTTCGAGGGCGACACCCT
GGTGAACCGCATCGAGCTGAAGGGCATCGACTTCAAGGAGGACGGCAACATCCTGGGGCACAAGCTGGAG
TACAACTACAACAGCCACAAGGTCTATATCACCGCCGACAAGCAGAAGAACGGCATCAAGGTGAACTTCA
AGACCCGCCACAACATCGAGGACGGCAGCGTGCAGCTCGCCGACCACTACCAGCAGAACACCCCCATCGG
CGACGGCCCCGTGCTGCTGCCCGACAACCACTACCTGAGCACCCAGTCCGCCCTGAGCAAAGACCCCAAC
GAGAAGCGCGATCACATGGTCCTGCTGGAGTTCGTGACCGCCGCCGGGATCACTCTCGGCATGGACGAGC
TGTACAAGGCCAAGCCTTTGTCTCAAGAAGAATCCACCCTCATTGAAAGAGCAACGGCTACAATCAACAG
CATCCCCATCTCTGAAGACTACAGCGTCGCCAGCGCAGCTCTCTCTAGCGACGGCCGCATCTTCACTGGT
GTCAATGTATATCATTTTACTGGGGGACCTTGTGCAGAACTCGTGGTGCTGGGCACTGCTGCTGCTGCGG
CAGCTGGCAACCTGACTTGTATCGTCGCGATCGGAAATGAGAACAGGGGCATCTTGAGCCCCTGCGGACG
GTGCCGACAGGTGCTTCTCGATCTGCATCCTGGGATCAAAGCCATAGTGAAGGACAGTGATGGACAGCCG
ACGGCAGTTGGGATTCGTGAATTGCTGCCCTCTGGTTATGTGTGGGAGGGCTAAGCACTTCGTGGCCGAG
GAGCAGGACTGACACGTGCTACGAGATTTCGATTCCACCGCCGCCTTCTATGAAAGGTTGGGCTTCGGAA
TCGTTTTCCGGGACGCCGGCTGGATGATCCTCCAGCGCGGGGATCTCATGCTGGAGTTCTTCGCCCACCC
CAACTTGTTTATTGCAGCTTATAATGGTTACAAATAAAGCAATAGCATCACAAATTTCACAAATAAAGCA
TTTTTTTCACTGCATTCTAGTTGTGGTTTGTCCAAACTCATCAATGTATCTTATCATGTCTGTATACCGT
CGACCTCTAGCTAGAGCTTGGCGTAATCATGGTCATAGCTGTTTCCTGTGTGAAATTGTTATCCGCTCAC
AATTCCACACAACATACGAGCCGGAAGCATAAAGTGTAAAGCCTGGGGTGCCTAATGAGTGAGCTAACTC
ACATTAATTGCGTTGCGCTCACTGCCCGCTTTCCAGTCGGGAAACCTGTCGTGCCAGCTGCATTAATGAA
TCGGCCAACGCGCGGGGAGAGGCGGTTTGCGTATTGGGCGCTCTTCCGCTTCCTCGCTCACTGACTCGCT
GCGCTCGGTCGTTCGGCTGCGGCGAGCGGTATCAGCTCACTCAAAGGCGGTAATACGGTTATCCACAGAA
TCAGGGGATAACGCAGGAAAGAACATGTGAGCAAAAGGCCAGCAAAAGGCCAGGAACCGTAAAAAGGCCG
CGTTGCTGGCGTTTTTCCATAGGCTCCGCCCCCCTGACGAGCATCACAAAAATCGACGCTCAAGTCAGAG
GTGGCGAAACCCGACAGGACTATAAAGATACCAGGCGTTTCCCCCTGGAAGCTCCCTCGTGCGCTCTCCT
GTTCCGACCCTGCCGCTTACCGGATACCTGTCCGCCTTTCTCCCTTCGGGAAGCGTGGCGCTTTCTCATA
GCTCACGCTGTAGGTATCTCAGTTCGGTGTAGGTCGTTCGCTCCAAGCTGGGCTGTGTGCACGAACCCCC
CGTTCAGCCCGACCGCTGCGCCTTATCCGGTAACTATCGTCTTGAGTCCAACCCGGTAAGACACGACTTA
TCGCCACTGGCAGCAGCCACTGGTAACAGGATTAGCAGAGCGAGGTATGTAGGCGGTGCTACAGAGTTCT
TGAAGTGGTGGCCTAACTACGGCTACACTAGAAGAACAGTATTTGGTATCTGCGCTCTGCTGAAGCCAGT
TACCTTCGGAAAAAGAGTTGGTAGCTCTTGATCCGGCAAACAAACCACCGCTGGTAGCGGTGGTTTTTTT
GTTTGCAAGCAGCAGATTACGCGCAGAAAAAAAGGATCTCAAGAAGATCCTTTGATCTTTTCTACGGGGT
CTGACGCTCAGTGGAACGAAAACTCACGTTAAGGGATTTTGGTCATGAGATTATCAAAAAGGATCTTCAC
CTAGATCCTTTTAAATTAAAAATGAAGTTTTAAATCAATCTAAAGTATATATGAGTAAACTTGGTCTGAC
AGTTACCAATGCTTAATCAGTGAGGCACCTATCTCAGCGATCTGTCTATTTCGTTCATCCATAGTTGCCT
GACTCCCCGTCGTGTAGATAACTACGATACGGGAGGGCTTACCATCTGGCCCCAGTGCTGCAATGATACC
GCGAGACCCACGCTCACCGGCTCCAGATTTATCAGCAATAAACCAGCCAGCCGGAAGGGCCGAGCGCAGA
AGTGGTCCTGCAACTTTATCCGCCTCCATCCAGTCTATTAATTGTTGCCGGGAAGCTAGAGTAAGTAGTT
CGCCAGTTAATAGTTTGCGCAACGTTGTTGCCATTGCTACAGGCATCGTGGTGTCACGCTCGTCGTTTGG
TATGGCTTCATTCAGCTTCGGTTCCCAACGATCAAGGCGAGTTACATGATCCCCCATGTTGTGCAAAAAA
GCGGTTAGCTCCTTCGGTCCTCCGATCGTTGTCAGAAGTAAGTTGGCCGCAGTGTTATCACTCATGGTTA
TGGCAGCACTGCATAATTCTCTTACTGTCATGCCATCCGTAAGATGCTTTTCTGTGACTGGTGAGTACTC
AACCAAGTCATTCTGAGAATAGTGTATGCGGCGACCGAGTTGCTCTTGCCCGGCGTCAATACGGGATAAT
ACCGCGCCACATAGCAGAACTTTAAAAGTGCTCATCATTGGAAAACGTTCTTCGGGGCGAAAACTCTCAA
GGATCTTACCGCTGTTGAGATCCAGTTCGATGTAACCCACTCGTGCACCCAACTGATCTTCAGCATCTTT
TACTTTCACCAGCGTTTCTGGGTGAGCAAAAACAGGAAGGCAAAATGCCGCAAAAAAGGGAATAAGGGCG
ACACGGAAATGTTGAATACTCATACTCTTCCTTTTTCAATATTATTGAAGCATTTATCAGGGTTATTGTC
TCATGAGCGGATACATATTTGAATGTATTTAGAAAAATAAACAAATAGGGGTTCCGCGCACATTTCCCCG
AAAAGTGCCACCTGACGTCGACGGATCGGGAGATCTCCCGATCCCCTATGGTGCACTCTCAGTACAATCT
GCTCTGATGCCGCATAGTTAAGCCAGTATCTGCTCCCTGCTTGTGTGTTGGAGGTCGCTGAGTAGTGCGC
GAGCAAAATTTAAGCTACAACAAGGCAAGGCTTGACCGACAATTGCATGAAGAATCTGCTTAGGGTTAGG
CGTTTTGCGCTGCTTCGCGATGTACGGGCCAGATATACGCGTT
Features (pLannotate 1.2.2; 27 found; start..end, strand, type, name):
      1..380     +  enhancer       CMV enhancer: human cytomegalovirus immediate early enhancer
    381..584     +  promoter       CMV promoter: human cytomegalovirus (CMV) immediate early promoter
    580..613     +  LTR            5' LTR (truncated) (fragment): truncated 5' long terminal repeat (LTR) from HIV-1
    629..647     +  promoter       T7 promoter: promoter for bacteriophage T7 RNA polymerase
    678..698     +  protein_bind   attB1: mutant version of attB; core recombination site for the Gateway® BP reaction BP Clonase™
    704..1342    +  CDS            CFAP410 (fragment): CF410_HUMAN - Also known as C21orf2 From Homo sapiens (Human).
   1721..1742    +  CDS            BSD (fragment): blasticidin S deaminase; Aspergillus terreus BSD; confers resistance to blasticidin
   1833..1857    -  protein_bind   attB2: mutant version of attB; recombination site for the Gateway® BP reaction BP Clonase™
   1883..1924    +  CDS            V5 tag: epitope tag from simian virus 5
   2008..2056    +  polyA_signal   HSV TK poly(A) signal: herpes simplex virus thymidine kinase polyadenylation signal (Cole and Stacy, 1985)
   2147..2163    -  polyA_signal   bGH poly(A) signal (fragment): bovine growth hormone polyadenylation signal
   2258..2686    +  rep_origin     f1 ori (sequence partly withheld): f1 bacteriophage origin of replication; arrow indicates direction of (+) strand synthesis
   2701..3199    +  promoter       PGK promoter: mouse phosphoglycerate kinase 1 promoter
   3213..3260    +  promoter       EM7 promoter: synthetic bacterial promoter&nbsp
   3279..3995    +  CDS            Emerald: Emerald is a basic (constitutively fluorescent) green fluorescent protein published in 1998, derived from Aequorea victoria. It is reported to be a very rapidly-maturing weak dimer.
   3995..4391    +  CDS            BSD (fragment): blasticidin S deaminase; Aspergillus terreus BSD; confers resistance to blasticidin
   4392..4419    +  CDS            BleoR (fragment): antibiotic-binding protein; Sh ble from Streptoalloteichus hindustanus; confers resistance to bleomycin, phleomycin, and Zeocin™
   4429..4554    +  CDS            ble (fragment): BLE_KLEPN - Experimental evidence at protein level: Swiss-Prot protein existence level 1. Binding protein with a strong affinity to the bleomycin family of antibiotics. Binds to CL990; an antimitotic-antibiotic compound. From Klebsiella pneumoniae.
   4549..4670    +  polyA_signal   SV40 poly(A) signal: SV40 polyadenylation signal
   4743..4759    -  protein_bind   lac operator: The lac repressor binds to the lac operator to inhibit transcription in E. coli. This inhibition can be relieved by adding lactose or isopropyl-β-D-thiogalactopyranoside (IPTG). lac repressor encoded by lacI
   4767..4797    -  promoter       lac promoter: promoter for the E. coli lac operon
   4812..4833    -  protein_bind   CAP binding site: CAP binding activates transcription in the presence of cAMP. E. coli catabolite activator protein
   4846..4938    -  CDS            lacI (fragment): lac repressor; lacI; The lac repressor binds to the lac operator to inhibit transcription in E. coli. This inhibition can be relieved by adding lactose or isopropyl-β-D-thiogalactopyranoside (IPTG).
   5121..5709    -  rep_origin     ori: high-copy-number ColE1/pMB1/pBR322/pUC origin of replication
   5880..6740    -  CDS            AmpR: β-lactamase; bla; confers resistance to ampicillin, carbenicillin, and related antibiotics
   6741..6845    -  promoter       AmpR promoter: bla
   6904..6956    -  misc_feature   bom (fragment): basis of mobility region from pBR322
