[The description below was written by a language model from this plasmid's Addgene catalogue record and pLannotate feature annotations shown in this document.]
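Description:
CFAP410_pcDNA6.2/EmGFP-Bsd is a mammalian expression plasmid built by Gateway recombination of the human CFAP410 coding sequence (also known as C21orf2 or RDMS; the depositor cites transcript NM_001271441) into the Invitrogen pcDNA6.2/EmGFP-Bsd/V5-DEST destination vector. The sequenced construct is about 7.1 kb. It is maintained in E. coli as a high-copy plasmid through a ColE1/pUC-type origin and selected with ampicillin via the bla gene; an f1 origin is also present.

The roughly 1.1 kb insert lies between attB1 and attB2 sites downstream of the CMV immediate-early enhancer and promoter, with a T7 promoter just upstream that also serves as a sequencing primer site. A V5 epitope tag follows attB2 and an HSV TK polyadenylation signal terminates the unit; the record does not state whether the insert retains its stop codon, so it is unclear whether the V5 tag is fused to the protein. The automated annotation matches only the first part of the attB-flanked region to CFAP410, probably reflecting isoform differences from the reference protein. Several other short fragment hits (HIV LTR, bGH poly(A), bleomycin resistance, lacI, and a small BSD match within the insert) look like annotation artefacts or backbone remnants rather than functional parts.

A second, independent cassette uses the mouse PGK promoter, with a bacterial EM7 promoter, to express Emerald GFP fused to blasticidin S deaminase, ending in an SV40 poly(A) signal. This lets transfected cells be identified by green fluorescence or selected with blasticidin without tagging CFAP410 itself. The plasmid belongs to a collection used in an overexpression screen of chromosome 21 genes for modulators of Sonic hedgehog signalling relevant to Down syndrome.
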