Addgene plasmid #176948: CFAP410_pcDNA6.2/EmGFP-Bsd
Purpose: Mammalian expression vector encoding CFAP410 and EmGFP-Bsd
Depositing lab: Roger Reeves. Publication: Overexpression screen of chromosome 21 genes reveals modulators of Sonic hedgehog signaling relevant to Down syndrome. Moyer AJ, Fernandez FX, Li Y, Klinedinst DK, Florea LD, Kazuki Y, Oshimura M, Reeves RH. Dis Model Mech. 2023 Apr 1;16(4):dmm049712. doi: 10.1242/dmm.049712. Epub 2023 Apr 13. PubMed 36995257.
Backbone
  Vector backbone: pcDNA6.2/EmGFP-Bsd/V5-DEST
  Backbone manufacturer: Invitrogen (V36620)
  Backbone size w/o insert (bp): 5983
  Vector type: Mammalian Expression
  Selectable markers: EmGFP fused to Blasticidin (bsd)-resistance marker
Growth in bacteria
  Bacterial resistance: Ampicillin, 100 μg/mL
  Growth temperature: 37°C
  Growth strain: DH5alpha
  Copy number: High Copy
Gene/Insert
  Gene/Insert name: CFAP410 (alt names: C21orf2; RDMS)
  Species: H. sapiens (human)
  Insert size (bp): 1128
  Entrez Gene: C21orf2 (a.k.a. A2, YF5)
  Promoter: CMV
  Cloning method: Gateway Cloning
  Sequencing primers: 5′ T7; 3′ V5 reverse
Resource information
  A portion of this plasmid was derived from a plasmid made by: Derived from Addgene #53911
Terms and licenses: Academic/Nonprofit Terms; Industry Terms: Not Available to Industry
Depositor comments: CFAP410 (NM_001271441) expressed under the control of CMV promoter and EmGFP-Bsd under the control of PGK
How to cite: CFAP410_pcDNA6.2/EmGFP-Bsd was a gift from Roger Reeves (Addgene plasmid # 176948 ; http://n2t.net/addgene:176948 ; RRID:Addgene_176948)
